>Addgene plasmid #99548 | YIp211-P30-His-pol30(K164R)-3' | addgene full sequence | sequence record 191862 | Addgene NGS Result
GTAAAACGACGGCCAGTGAATTCGCCCTTATTCCTTAACTGCTGAAGAAAAGCAACCCTATGAATCTAAG
GCTCAAGCAGACAAGAAGAGATACGAATCTGAAAAGGAATTGTACAATGCTACACGTGCTTGATCTAACA
ACTCAATGTTCTCTACCTCCCATACAACGTACTTTTGAAACTTCAGAAAGAAGTTGAGTAGGTTGCATTA
TGTGTTATTATTATTACTATTATCATTATTTTACTTATATATCCTTCTTTTCTTTTATGTATTCTCTTCC
TTTTTCGCACAACTTATGCTGATTCTTCAATATCTAATTATTTAGCATTTTTCTTCTCCATCCGACGCAC
CAAAACGCGAAACGCGTAACTTTTTTTTTGGATTTCAACTGATAGTTTTCGTACTTTGCTTCCTCTGGTA
CATAAAATTATATATAAGAAACACTTTTGCTTTAGCCTTCCTTTCTTTCCACTTGCACCTTTCACTTTCG
CCGTCCTTTTTCACTCACAGCAACAAGCAGCAAGCACTAAGTACGCAGTCAAAAGAGAGAAAAAGGATCC
AATATGAGAGGATCTCACCATCACCATCACCATGGCCCGGGAAAAATGTTAGAAGCAAAATTTGAAGAAG
CATCCCTTTTCAAGAGAATAATTGATGGTTTCAAAGATTGTGTCCAGTTGGTCAATTTCCAATGTAAAGA
AGATGGTATCATTGCACAAGCTGTCGATGACTCAAGAGTTCTATTGGTCTCCTTGGAAATAGGTGTCGAA
GCCTTCCAAGAATATAGATGTGACCATCCTGTTACGTTAGGTATGGATCTAACCTCACTAAGTAAAATCC
TACGTTGTGGTAACAACACCGATACATTAACACTAATTGCTGACAACACACCGGATTCCATCATCTTATT
ATTTGAGGATACCAAGAAAGACCGTATAGCCGAATACTCTCTGAAATTGATGGATATCGATGCTGATTTC
TTAAAGATTGAAGAATTACAGTACGACTCCACCCTGTCATTGCCATCTTCCGAATTCTCTAAAATTGTTC
GTGACTTGTCCCAATTGAGTGATTCTATTAATATCATGATAACCAGAGAAACAATAAAGTTTGTAGCTGA
CGGTGATATCGGATCAGGTTCAGTCATAATAAAACCATTCGTGGATATGGAACATCCTGAAACAAGCATC
AAACTTGAAATGGATCAACCTGTCGACTTGACGTTCGGAGCTAAATATTTATTGGACATCATTAAGGGCT
CCTCCCTTTCTGATAGAGTTGGTATCAGGCTCTCCAGCGAAGCTCCTGCTTTATTCCAATTTGATTTGAA
GAGTGGGTTCCTACAGTTTTTCTTGGCTCCTAAATTTAATGACGAAGAATAACTGCAGATGTAAATTATC
TATATAGTTGTATACTAAAAATAATAAACAAAAAAAAAACAGTAAAGTTTGTTTTAAATGAAAATAAATA
ACAAAGAAAATAAAGACTAAGATGCGTTAAATATCAGCTTTTTGTGTGACTTATACAGTATTTATGACAT
ATCTTACATTAATCTAGACAGCACATAACTTTTGCTATGAACCCTTCCAAATGGAATATTGCTTTGTTTC
CAAGTGATAATCTTTCGTCAAAAACACTTGAGTATTCAATTATGGACGATTTATTCGTGGTATTCAGGGT
TTCCACATCCAACAAAGAAAACGTTAGTTCCTTTAAGATGATATTGGCAGGTATACAATGAGCTAGTAAA
TCGTATAGGACAGCTCTGCATTCGATTAAAGAATTGACAGATCTCTCTTTAACGATTTTCCTCGTTAATT
TATGGATCACTATAATCCAATCTGGTTTTATTATAGGGCTACTGCTTTTCAATGCTAATTCGTTGTTCAG
TGCCATAGATTCAAGCATTAATAGGGAGACTCGCAAGTTTCCATTCGATGCCTGAGCAATTCTTTTTAAA
ATATCCTTTGTTTCTAGTTGTATTCTTTCATTTGTCACCACATCAGACAAGATAGTTGAAATTTCGCTAT
CGCTTGGTGCAGGACAACGAATCAACAGACAACGGGATTTGATAGGAGCAATTATAGGCGACATCGAATC
GCAGACCATTATCAACCTAATGTTTTTGGAGTATTTTTCCATGGTACGTCTTAAAGCAGCTTGAGCATCT
TTTGTTAACGAGTTCGCCTCGTTGATAATAACACACTTATATCTATGGGCAAGTCCATCCTTAGAATCTT
GAAAGTCCACTTGTTCCATTTGAGCCACTTCTTTCAATAGTTCTTGGATGACAATTCTATCATTGTTACC
CATATCACTTGGCGTGATCTCTAAATGGTATGGCGAGCTGACCACATTCAGTTCTAGTTTTCTGTTCGAA
GCAGTGACAAATTGTCTGACATCAATTTTCAATCTATAGACTCCAGGTCCAAATATGGACTCCAATAATG
CCATACAACGCGTTTTCTTACCTGTACCATTTGGTCCATACAGTAAAAGATGAGGTAAATCACGAGGCTG
CAGGCATGCAAGCTTGGCGTAATCATGGTCATAGCTGTTTCCTGTGTGAAATTGTTATCCGCTCACAATT
CCACACAACATACGAGCCGGAAGCATAAAGTGTAAAGCCTGGGGTGCCTAATGAGTGAGCTAACTCACAT
TAATTGCGTTGCGCTCACTGCCCGCTTTCCAGTCGGGAAACCTGTCGTGCCAGCTGCATTAATGAATCGG
CCAACGCGCGGGGAGAGGCGGTTTGCGTATTGGGCGCTCTTCCGCTTCCTCGCTCACTGACTCGCTGCGC
TCGGTCGTTCGGCTGCGGCGAGCGGTATCAGCTCACTCAAAGGCGGTAATACGGTTATCCACAGAATCAG
GGGATAACGCAGGAAAGAACATGTGAGCAAAAGGCCAGCAAAAGGCCAGGAACCGTAAAAAGGCCGCGTT
GCTGGCGTTTTTCCATAGGCTCCGCCCCCCTGACGAGCATCACAAAAATCGACGCTCAAGTCAGAGGTGG
CGAAACCCGACAGGACTATAAAGATACCAGGCGTTTCCCCCTGGAAGCTCCCTCGTGCGCTCTCCTGTTC
CGACCCTGCCGCTTACCGGATACCTGTCCGCCTTTCTCCCTTCGGGAAGCGTGGCGCTTTCTCATAGCTC
ACGCTGTAGGTATCTCAGTTCGGTGTAGGTCGTTCGCTCCAAGCTGGGCTGTGTGCACGAACCCCCCGTT
CAGCCCGACCGCTGCGCCTTATCCGGTAACTATCGTCTTGAGTCCAACCCGGTAAGACACGACTTATCGC
CACTGGCAGCAGCCACTGGTAACAGGATTAGCAGAGCGAGGTATGTAGGCGGTGCTACAGAGTTCTTGAA
GTGGTGGCCTAACTACGGCTACACTAGAAGAACAGTATTTGGTATCTGCGCTCTGCTGAAGCCAGTTACC
TTCGGAAAAAGAGTTGGTAGCTCTTGATCCGGCAAACAAACCACCGCTGGTAGCGGTGGTTTTTTTGTTT
GCAAGCAGCAGATTACGCGCAGAAAAAAAGGATCTCAAGAAGATCCTTTGATCTTTTCTACGGGGTCTGA
CGCTCAGTGGAACGAAAACTCACGTTAAGGGATTTTGGTCATGAGATTATCAAAAAGGATCTTCACCTAG
ATCCTTTTAAATTAAAAATGAAGTTTTAAATCAATCTAAAGTATATATGAGTAAACTTGGTCTGACAGTT
ACCAATGCTTAATCAGTGAGGCACCTATCTCAGCGATCTGTCTATTTCGTTCATCCATAGTTGCCTGACT
CCCCGTCGTGTAGATAACTACGATACGGGAGGGCTTACCATCTGGCCCCAGTGCTGCAATGATACCGCGA
GACCCACGCTCACCGGCTCCAGATTTATCAGCAATAAACCAGCCAGCCGGAAGGGCCGAGCGCAGAAGTG
GTCCTGCAACTTTATCCGCCTCCATCCAGTCTATTAATTGTTGCCGGGAAGCTAGAGTAAGTAGTTCGCC
AGTTAATAGTTTGCGCAACGTTGTTGCCATTGCTACAGGCATCGTGGTGTCACGCTCGTCGTTTGGTATG
GCTTCATTCAGCTCCGGTTCCCAACGATCAAGGCGAGTTACATGATCCCCCATGTTGTGCAAAAAAGCGG
TTAGCTCCTTCGGTCCTCCGATCGTTGTCAGAAGTAAGTTGGCCGCAGTGTTATCACTCATGGTTATGGC
AGCACTGCATAATTCTCTTACTGTCATGCCATCCGTAAGATGCTTTTCTGTGACTGGTGAGTACTCAACC
AAGTCATTCTGAGAATAGTGTATGCGGCGACCGAGTTGCTCTTGCCCGGCGTCAATACGGGATAATACCG
CGCCACATAGCAGAACTTTAAAAGTGCTCATCATTGGAAAACGTTCTTCGGGGCGAAAACTCTCAAGGAT
CTTACCGCTGTTGAGATCCAGTTCGATGTAACCCACTCGTGCACCCAACTGATCTTCAGCATCTTTTACT
TTCACCAGCGTTTCTGGGTGAGCAAAAACAGGAAGGCAAAATGCCGCAAAAAAGGGAATAAGGGCGACAC
GGAAATGTTGAATACTCATACTCTTCCTTTTTCAATATTATTGAAGCATTTATCAGGGTTATTGTCTCAT
GAGCGGATACATATTTGAATGTATTTAGAAAAATAAACAAATAGGGGTTCCGCGCACATTTCCCCGAAAA
GTGCCACCTGACGTCTAAGAAACCATTATTATCATGACATTAACCTATAAAAATAGGCGTATCACGAGGC
CAGCTTTTCAATTCATCATTTTTTTTTTATTCTTTTTTTTGATTTCGGTTTCCTTGAAATTTTTTTGATT
CGGTAATCTCCGAACAGAAGGAAGAACGAAGGAAGGAGCACAGACTTAGATTGGTATATATACGCATATG
TAGTGTTGAAGAAACATGAAATTGCCCAGTATTCTTAACCCAACTGCACAGAACAAAAACATGCAGGAAA
CGAAGATAAATCATGTCGAAAGCTACATATAAGGAACGTGCTGCTACTCATCCTAGTCCTGTTGCTGCCA
AGCTATTTAATATCATGCACGAAAAGCAAACAAACTTGTGTGCTTCATTGGATGTTCGTACCACCAAGGA
ATTACTGGAGTTAGTTGAAGCATTAGGTCCCAAAATTTGTTTACTAAAAACACATGTGGATATCTTGACT
GATTTTTCCATGGAGGGCACAGTTAAGCCGCTAAAGGCATTATCCGCCAAGTACAATTTTTTACTCTTCG
AAGACAGAAAATTTGCTGACATTGGTAATACAGTCAAATTGCAGTACTCTGCGGGTGTATACAGAATAGC
AGAATGGGCAGACATTACGAATGCACACGGTGTGGTGGGCCCAGGTATTGTTAGCGGTTTGAAGCAGGCG
GCAGAAGAAGTAACAAAGGAACCTAGAGGCCTTTTGATGTTAGCAGAATTGTCATGCAAGGGCTCCCTAT
CTACTGGAGAATATACTAAGGGTACTGTTGACATTGCGAAGAGCGACAAAGATTTTGTTATCGGCTTTAT
TGCTCAAAGAGACATGGGTGGAAGAGATGAAGGTTACGATTGGTTGATTATGACACCCGGTGTGGGTTTA
GATGACAAGGGAGACGCATTGGGTCAACAGTATAGAACCGTGGATGATGTGGTCTCTACAGGATCTGACA
TTATTATTGTTGGAAGAGGACTATTTGCAAAGGGAAGGGATGCTAAGGTAGAGGGTGAACGTTACAGAAA
AGCAGGCTGGGAAGCATATTTGAGAAGATGCGGCCAGCAAAACTAAAAAACTGTATTATAAGTAAATGCA
TGTATACTAAACTCACAAATTAGAGCTTCAATTTAATTATATCAGTTATTACCCGCCCTTTCGTCTCGCG
CGTTTCGGTGATGACGGTGAAAACCTCTGACACATGCAGCTCCCGGAGACGGTCACAGCTTGTCTGTAAG
CGGATGCCGGGAGCAGACAAGCCCGTCAGGGCGCGTCAGCGGGTGTTGGCGGGTGTCGGGGCTGGCTTAA
CTATGCGGCATCAGAGCAGATTGTACTGAGAGTGCACCATATGCGGTGTGAAATACCGCACAGATGCGTA
AGGAGAAAATACCGCATCAGGCGCCATTCGCCATTCAGGCTGCGCAACTGTTGGGAAGGGCGATCGGTGC
GGGCCTCTTCGCTATTACGCCAGCTGGCGAAAGGGGGATGTGCTGCAAGGCGATTAAGTTGGGTAACGCC
AGGGTTTTCCCAGTCACGACGTT
Features (pLannotate 1.2.2; 16 found; start..end, strand, type, name):
     32..130     +  CDS            NHP6B (fragment): NHP6B_YEAST - Also known as NHPB. Experimental evidence at protein level: Swiss-Prot protein existence level 1. DNA-binding protein that induces severe bending of DNA. Required for DNA-binding by the FACT complex, a general chromatin factor that acts to reorganize nucleosomes. The FACT complex is involved in multiple processes that require DNA as a template such as mRNA elongation, DNA replication and DNA repair. Also augments the fidelity of transcription by RNA polymerase III independently of any role in the FACT complex. Required for transcriptional initiation fidelity of some but not all t
    576..593     +  CDS            6xHis: 6xHis affinity tag
    606..1379    +  CDS            POL30: PCNA_YEAST - Experimental evidence at protein level: Swiss-Prot protein existence level 1. This protein is an auxiliary protein of DNA polymerase delta and is involved in the control of eukaryotic DNA replication by increasing the polymerase's processibility during elongation of the leading strand. Involved in DNA repair. From Saccharomyces cerevisiae (strain ATCC 204508 / S288c) (Baker's yeast).
   1552..2520    -  CDS            RFC5 (fragment): RFC5_YEAST - Experimental evidence at protein level: Swiss-Prot protein existence level 1. Component of ATP-dependent clamp loader (RFC and RFC-like) complexes for DNA clamps, such as the POL30/PCNA homotrimer and the checkpoint clamp DDC1:MEC3:RAD17 complex. During a clamp loading circle, the RFC:clamp complex binds to DNA and the recognition of the double-stranded/single-stranded junction stimulates ATP hydrolysis by RFC. The complex presumably provides bipartite ATP sites in which one subunit supplies a catalytic site for hydrolysis of ATP bound to the neighboring subunit. Dissociation of R
   2572..2588    -  protein_bind   lac operator: The lac repressor binds to the lac operator to inhibit transcription in E. coli. This inhibition can be relieved by adding lactose or isopropyl-β-D-thiogalactopyranoside (IPTG). lac repressor encoded by lacI
   2596..2626    -  promoter       lac promoter: promoter for the E. coli lac operon
   2641..2662    -  protein_bind   CAP binding site: CAP binding activates transcription in the presence of cAMP. E. coli catabolite activator protein
   2675..2767    -  CDS            lacI (fragment): lac repressor; lacI; The lac repressor binds to the lac operator to inhibit transcription in E. coli. This inhibition can be relieved by adding lactose or isopropyl-β-D-thiogalactopyranoside (IPTG).
   2950..3538    -  rep_origin     ori: high-copy-number ColE1/pMB1/pBR322/pUC origin of replication
   3709..4569    -  CDS            AmpR: β-lactamase; bla; confers resistance to ampicillin, carbenicillin, and related antibiotics
   4570..4674    -  promoter       AmpR promoter: bla
   4767..4982    +  promoter       URA3 promoter: S. cerevisiae URA3
   4983..5786    +  CDS            URA3: orotidine-5'-phosphate decarboxylase, required for uracil biosynthesis; S. cerevisiae URA3; yeast auxotrophic marker, counterselectable with 5-fluoroorotic acid (5-FOA)
   5875..5910    +  CDS            rop (fragment): Rop protein, which maintains plasmids at low copy number; rop
   6012..6111    +  misc_feature   bom (fragment): basis of mobility region from pBR322
   6117..21      -  CDS            lacZα (fragment) (across the origin): LacZα fragment of β-galactosidase; lacZ fragment
