[The description below was written by a language model from this plasmid's Addgene catalogue record and pLannotate feature annotations shown in this document.]
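Description:
YIp211-P30-His-pol30(K164R)-3' is a yeast integrative plasmid built on the YIplac211 backbone for expressing a His-tagged mutant of Saccharomyces cerevisiae PCNA (POL30). As a YIp-type vector it carries no yeast replication origin or centromere, and none is annotated, so it persists in yeast only after recombination into the genome. Transformants are selected through the URA3 marker, which is present with its own promoter. In E. coli the plasmid is maintained at high copy from a ColE1/pUC-type origin with ampicillin resistance (AmpR). Remnants of the lac promoter/operator and lacZα flank the cloning site, and short rop, bom and lacI fragments are backbone leftovers.

The insert, about 2.5 kb and cloned between EcoRI and SphI, is a genomic POL30 segment driven by the native POL30 promoter. A 6xHis tag sits immediately upstream of the POL30 open reading frame, which carries the K164R substitution. The ORF is followed by roughly 1.1 kb of POL30 3' region. Because this is contiguous genomic DNA, the annotation also picks up fragments of neighbouring genes, NHP6B upstream and RFC5 on the opposite strand downstream. These are incidental flanking sequence rather than intended payloads.

According to the depositor, linearising within URA3 directs integration to the URA3 locus. Cutting upstream of POL30 instead targets the endogenous POL30 locus, which permits allele exchange: URA3 is counterselectable on 5-FOA, so loss of the vector by a second recombination event can be selected. The associated publication concerns detection of PCNA modifications in yeast. The His tag is an affinity handle that suits pull-down of PCNA for such assays, and K164 is generally known as the principal ubiquitylation and SUMOylation site of PCNA, so this allele would plausibly serve as a modification-deficient control.
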