Addgene plasmid #99548: YIp211-P30-His-pol30(K164R)-3'
Purpose: Yeast integrative vector for expression of His-tagged POL30 (PCNA) mutant K164R; URA3 marker
Depositing lab: Helle Ulrich. Depositing organization: Cancer Research UK. Publication: Detection of PCNA modifications in Saccharomyces cerevisiae. Davies AA, Ulrich HD. Methods Mol Biol. 2012;920:543-67. doi: 10.1007/978-1-61779-998-3_36. PubMed 22941627.
Backbone
  Vector backbone: YIplac211
  Backbone manufacturer: Gietz & Sugino (1988) Gene 74:527-34
  Backbone size w/o insert (bp): 3797
  Vector type: Yeast Expression
  Selectable markers: URA3
Growth in bacteria
  Bacterial resistance: Ampicillin, 100 μg/mL
  Growth temperature: 37°C
  Growth strain: DH5alpha
  Copy number: High Copy
Gene/Insert
  Gene/Insert name: POL30 (alt name: PCNA)
  Species: S. cerevisiae (budding yeast)
  Insert size (bp): 2502
  Mutation: K164R
  Entrez Gene: POL30 (a.k.a. YBR088C)
  Promoter: POL30
  Tag / fusion protein: 6xHis (N terminal on insert)
  Cloning method: Restriction Enzyme; 5′ cloning site EcoRI (unknown if destroyed); 3′ cloning site SphI (unknown if destroyed)
  Sequencing primers: 5′ M13fwd; 3′ M13rev
Terms and licenses: Academic/Nonprofit Terms; Industry Terms: Not Available to Industry
Depositor comments: The ORF is followed by 1129 bp of the POL30 3' region; digest with StuI for integration into URA3 or with PmlI for integration upstream of endogenous POL30 (for exchange of alleles by 5FOA selection.) Please see secondary publication PMID: 19107412 for more information about this plasmid.
How to cite: YIp211-P30-His-pol30(K164R)-3' was a gift from Helle Ulrich (Addgene plasmid # 99548 ; http://n2t.net/addgene:99548 ; RRID:Addgene_99548)
